Addgene plasmid #113421: pCMV-mA1-BE3
Purpose: Expresses mA1-BE3 in mammalian cells
Depositing lab: Jia Chen. Publication: Efficient base editing in methylated regions with a human APOBEC3A-Cas9 fusion. Wang X, Li J, Wang Y, Yang B, Wei J, Wu J, Wang R, Huang X, Chen J, Yang L. Nat Biotechnol. 2018 Aug 20. pii: nbt.4198. doi: 10.1038/nbt.4198. PubMed 30125268.
Backbone
  Vector backbone: CMV
  Backbone size w/o insert (bp): 3399
  Vector type: Mammalian Expression, CRISPR
Growth in bacteria
  Bacterial resistance: Ampicillin, 100 μg/mL
  Growth temperature: 37°C
  Growth strain: DH5alpha
  Copy number: High Copy
Gene/Insert
  Gene/Insert name: mA1-BE3 (alt name: pCMV-mAPOBEC1-XTEN-D10A-SGGS-UGI-SGGS-NLS)
  Species: M. musculus (mouse); S. pyogenes and Bacteriophage PBS2
  Insert size (bp): 5133
  Entrez Gene: Apobec1 (a.k.a. APOBEC-1, Cdar1)
  Promoter: CMV
  Cloning method: Restriction Enzyme; 5′ cloning site unknown (unknown if destroyed)
  Sequencing primers: 5′ CMV; 3′ BGH poly reverse
Terms and licenses: Academic/Nonprofit Terms; Industry Terms: Not Available to Industry
How to cite: pCMV-mA1-BE3 was a gift from Jia Chen (Addgene plasmid # 113421 ; http://n2t.net/addgene:113421 ; RRID:Addgene_113421)
