[The description below was written by a language model from this plasmid's Addgene catalogue record and pLannotate feature annotations shown in this document.]
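Description:
pCMV-mA1-BE3 is a mammalian expression plasmid of about 8.5 kb that encodes a BE3-type cytosine base editor built on mouse APOBEC1. It is propagated in E. coli as a high-copy plasmid through a ColE1/pUC-type origin and selected with ampicillin via the β-lactamase gene and its native promoter. No mammalian selection marker is annotated. Only short remnants of an SV40 promoter, lac regulatory elements and a pBR322 bom region appear in the backbone.

The roughly 5.1 kb insert is a single open reading frame driven by the human cytomegalovirus immediate-early enhancer and promoter and terminated by the bovine growth hormone polyadenylation signal. A T7 promoter lies just upstream of the coding sequence. According to the catalogue's alternative name, the fusion runs from mouse APOBEC1 cytidine deaminase through an XTEN linker to Streptococcus pyogenes Cas9 D10A nickase, then through SGGS linkers to the uracil glycosylase inhibitor (UGI) of bacteriophage PBS2 and a nuclear localisation signal.

The automated feature table labels the short segment after APOBEC1 as an ABE(7.10) fragment and the Cas9 region as the VQR variant. These are probably nearest-match calls for the shared linker and the Cas9 sequence, since the record describes neither an adenine deaminase nor an altered-PAM Cas9.

In this design, a separately supplied guide RNA directs the nickase to its target, where the deaminase converts cytosine to uracil on the displaced strand. UGI blocks uracil excision, and nicking of the opposite strand favours a C-to-T outcome. The associated publication concerns base editing in methylated regions using a human APOBEC3A-Cas9 fusion. That context suggests this construct was used for comparison, though the record states only that it expresses mA1-BE3 in mammalian cells.
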