Features (pLannotate 1.2.2; 18 found; start..end, strand, type, name):
    137..516     +  enhancer       CMV enhancer: human cytomegalovirus immediate early enhancer
    517..720     +  promoter       CMV promoter: human cytomegalovirus (CMV) immediate early promoter
    762..780     +  promoter       T7 promoter: promoter for bacteriophage T7 RNA polymerase
    794..1480    +  CDS            Apobec1: ABEC1_MOUSE - Experimental evidence at protein level: Swiss-Prot protein existence level 1. Catalytic component of the apolipoprotein B mRNA editing enzyme complex which is responsible for the postranscriptional editing of a CAA codon for Gln to a UAA codon for stop in the APOB mRNA. May also play a role in the epigenetic regulation of gene expression by participating in DNA demethylation. From Mus musculus (Mouse).
   1481..1528    +  CDS            ABE(7.10) (fragment): adenine base editor comprising wild-type E. coli TadA fused to the evolved TadA*(7.10) mutant (Gaudelli et al., 2017)
   1529..5629    +  CDS            Cas9 VQR: Streptococcus pyogenes Cas9 endonuclease with the D1135V/R1335Q/T1337R mutations has an altered recognition specificity for the protospacer adjacent motif (PAM) (Kleinstiver et al., 2015)
   5642..5890    +  CDS            UGI: UNGI_BPPB2 - Experimental evidence at protein level: Swiss-Prot protein existence level 1. This protein binds specifically and reversibly to the host uracil-DNA glycosylase, preventing removal of uracil residues from PBS2 DNA by the host uracil-excision repair system. From Bacillus phage PBS2 (Bacteriophage PBS2).
   5978..6202    +  polyA_signal   bGH poly(A) signal: bovine growth hormone polyadenylation signal
   6206..6227    +  promoter       SV40 promoter (fragment): SV40 enhancer and early promoter
   6232..6248    +  misc_feature   MCS (fragment): pBluescript multiple cloning site
   6297..6313    -  protein_bind   lac operator: The lac repressor binds to the lac operator to inhibit transcription in E. coli. This inhibition can be relieved by adding lactose or isopropyl-β-D-thiogalactopyranoside (IPTG). lac repressor encoded by lacI
   6321..6351    -  promoter       lac promoter: promoter for the E. coli lac operon
   6366..6387    -  protein_bind   CAP binding site: CAP binding activates transcription in the presence of cAMP. E. coli catabolite activator protein
   6400..6492    -  CDS            lacI (fragment): lac repressor; lacI; The lac repressor binds to the lac operator to inhibit transcription in E. coli. This inhibition can be relieved by adding lactose or isopropyl-β-D-thiogalactopyranoside (IPTG).
   6675..7263    -  rep_origin     ori: high-copy-number ColE1/pMB1/pBR322/pUC origin of replication
   7434..8294    -  CDS            AmpR: β-lactamase; bla; confers resistance to ampicillin, carbenicillin, and related antibiotics
   8295..8399    -  promoter       AmpR promoter: bla
   8470..8514    -  misc_feature   bom (fragment): basis of mobility region from pBR322
>Addgene plasmid #113421 | pCMV-mA1-BE3 | addgene full sequence | sequence record 217365 | Addgene NGS Result
TTGGAGGTCGCTGAGTAGTGCGCGAGCAAAATTTAAGCTACAACAAGGCAAGGCTTGACCGACAATTGCA
TGAAGAATCTGCTTAGGGTTAGGCGTTTTGCGCTGCTTCGCGATGTACGGGCCAGATATACGCGTTGACA
TTGATTATTGACTAGTTATTAATAGTAATCAATTACGGGGTCATTAGTTCATAGCCCATATATGGAGTTC
CGCGTTACATAACTTACGGTAAATGGCCCGCCTGGCTGACCGCCCAACGACCCCCGCCCATTGACGTCAA
TAATGACGTATGTTCCCATAGTAACGCCAATAGGGACTTTCCATTGACGTCAATGGGTGGAGTATTTACG
GTAAACTGCCCACTTGGCAGTACATCAAGTGTATCATATGCCAAGTACGCCCCCTATTGACGTCAATGAC
GGTAAATGGCCCGCCTGGCATTATGCCCAGTACATGACCTTATGGGACTTTCCTACTTGGCAGTACATCT
ACGTATTAGTCATCGCTATTACCATGGTGATGCGGTTTTGGCAGTACATCAATGGGCGTGGATAGCGGTT
TGACTCACGGGGATTTCCAAGTCTCCACCCCATTGACGTCAATGGGAGTTTGTTTTGGCACCAAAATCAA
CGGGACTTTCCAAAATGTCGTAACAACTCCGCCCCATTGACGCAAATGGGCGGTAGGCGTGTACGGTGGG
AGGTCTATATAAGCAGAGCTGGTTTAGTGAACCGTCAGATCCGCTAGAGATCCGCGGCCGCTAATACGAC
TCACTATAGGGAGAGCCGCCACCATGAGTTCCGAGACAGGCCCTGTAGCTGTTGATCCCACTCTGAGGAG
AAGAATTGAGCCCCACGAGTTTGAAGTCTTCTTTGACCCCCGGGAGCTTCGGAAAGAGACCTGTCTGCTG
TATGAGATCAACTGGGGTGGAAGGCACAGTGTCTGGCGACACACGAGCCAAAACACCAGCAACCACGTTG
AAGTCAACTTCTTAGAAAAATTTACTACAGAAAGATACTTTCGTCCGAACACCAGATGCTCCATTACCTG
GTTCCTGTCCTGGAGTCCCTGCGGGGAGTGCTCCAGGGCCATTACAGAGTTTCTGAGCCGACACCCCTAT
GTAACTCTGTTTATTTACATAGCACGGCTTTATCACCACACGGATCAGCGAAACCGCCAAGGACTCAGGG
ACCTTATTAGCAGCGGTGTGACTATCCAGATCATGACAGAGCAAGAGTATTGTTACTGCTGGAGGAATTT
CGTCAACTACCCCCCTTCAAACGAAGCTTATTGGCCAAGGTACCCCCATCTGTGGGTGAAACTGTATGTA
CTGGAGCTCTACTGCATCATTTTAGGACTTCCACCCTGTTTAAAAATTTTAAGAAGAAAGCAACCTCAAC
TCACGTTTTTCACAATTACTCTTCAAACCTGCCATTACCAAAGGATACCACCCCATCTCCTTTGGGCTAC
AGGGTTGAAAAGCGGCAGCGAGACTCCCGGGACCTCAGAGTCCGCCACACCCGAAAGTGATAAAAAGTAT
TCTATTGGTTTAGCCATCGGCACTAATTCCGTTGGATGGGCTGTCATAACCGATGAATACAAAGTACCTT
CAAAGAAATTTAAGGTGTTGGGGAACACAGACCGTCATTCGATTAAAAAGAATCTTATCGGTGCCCTCCT
ATTCGATAGTGGCGAAACGGCAGAGGCGACTCGCCTGAAACGAACCGCTCGGAGAAGGTATACACGTCGC
AAGAACCGAATATGTTACTTACAAGAAATTTTTAGCAATGAGATGGCCAAAGTTGACGATTCTTTCTTTC
ACCGTTTGGAAGAGTCCTTCCTTGTCGAAGAGGACAAGAAACATGAACGGCACCCCATCTTTGGAAACAT
AGTAGATGAGGTGGCATATCATGAAAAGTACCCAACGATTTATCACCTCAGAAAAAAGCTAGTTGACTCA
ACTGATAAAGCGGACCTGAGGTTAATCTACTTGGCTCTTGCCCATATGATAAAGTTCCGTGGGCACTTTC
TCATTGAGGGTGATCTAAATCCGGACAACTCGGATGTCGACAAACTGTTCATCCAGTTAGTACAAACCTA
TAATCAGTTGTTTGAAGAGAACCCTATAAATGCAAGTGGCGTGGATGCGAAGGCTATTCTTAGCGCCCGC
CTCTCTAAATCCCGACGGCTAGAAAACCTGATCGCACAATTACCCGGAGAGAAGAAAAATGGGTTGTTCG
GTAACCTTATAGCGCTCTCACTAGGCCTGACACCAAATTTTAAGTCGAACTTCGACTTAGCTGAAGATGC
CAAATTGCAGCTTAGTAAGGACACGTACGATGACGATCTCGACAATCTACTGGCACAAATTGGAGATCAG
TATGCGGACTTATTTTTGGCTGCCAAAAACCTTAGCGATGCAATCCTCCTATCTGACATACTGAGAGTTA
ATACTGAGATTACCAAGGCGCCGTTATCCGCTTCAATGATCAAAAGGTACGATGAACATCACCAAGACTT
GACACTTCTCAAGGCCCTAGTCCGTCAGCAACTGCCTGAGAAATATAAGGAAATATTCTTTGATCAGTCG
AAAAACGGGTACGCAGGTTATATTGACGGCGGAGCGAGTCAAGAGGAATTCTACAAGTTTATCAAACCCA
TATTAGAGAAGATGGATGGGACGGAAGAGTTGCTTGTAAAACTCAATCGCGAAGATCTACTGCGAAAGCA
GCGGACTTTCGACAACGGTAGCATTCCACATCAAATCCACTTAGGCGAATTGCATGCTATACTTAGAAGG
CAGGAGGATTTTTATCCGTTCCTCAAAGACAATCGTGAAAAGATTGAGAAAATCCTAACCTTTCGCATAC
CTTACTATGTGGGACCCCTGGCCCGAGGGAACTCTCGGTTCGCATGGATGACAAGAAAGTCCGAAGAAAC
GATTACTCCATGGAATTTTGAGGAAGTTGTCGATAAAGGTGCGTCAGCTCAATCGTTCATCGAGAGGATG
ACCAACTTTGACAAGAATTTACCGAACGAAAAAGTATTGCCTAAGCACAGTTTACTTTACGAGTATTTCA
CAGTGTACAATGAACTCACGAAAGTTAAGTATGTCACTGAGGGCATGCGTAAACCCGCCTTTCTAAGCGG
AGAACAGAAGAAAGCAATAGTAGATCTGTTATTCAAGACCAACCGCAAAGTGACAGTTAAGCAATTGAAA
GAGGACTACTTTAAGAAAATTGAATGCTTCGATTCTGTCGAGATCTCCGGGGTAGAAGATCGATTTAATG
CGTCACTTGGTACGTATCATGACCTCCTAAAGATAATTAAAGATAAGGACTTCCTGGATAACGAAGAGAA
TGAAGATATCTTAGAAGATATAGTGTTGACTCTTACCCTCTTTGAAGATCGGGAAATGATTGAGGAAAGA
CTAAAAACATACGCTCACCTGTTCGACGATAAGGTTATGAAACAGTTAAAGAGGCGTCGCTATACGGGCT
GGGGACGATTGTCGCGGAAACTTATCAACGGGATAAGAGACAAGCAAAGTGGTAAAACTATTCTCGATTT
TCTAAAGAGCGACGGCTTCGCCAATAGGAACTTTATGCAGCTGATCCATGATGACTCTTTAACCTTCAAA
GAGGATATACAAAAGGCACAGGTTTCCGGACAAGGGGACTCATTGCACGAACATATTGCGAATCTTGCTG
GTTCGCCAGCCATCAAAAAGGGCATACTCCAGACAGTCAAAGTAGTGGATGAGCTAGTTAAGGTCATGGG
ACGTCACAAACCGGAAAACATTGTAATCGAGATGGCACGCGAAAATCAAACGACTCAGAAGGGGCAAAAA
AACAGTCGAGAGCGGATGAAGAGAATAGAAGAGGGTATTAAAGAACTGGGCAGCCAGATCTTAAAGGAGC
ATCCTGTGGAAAATACCCAATTGCAGAACGAGAAACTTTACCTCTATTACCTACAAAATGGAAGGGACAT
GTATGTTGATCAGGAACTGGACATAAACCGTTTATCTGATTACGACGTCGATCACATTGTACCCCAATCC
TTTTTGAAGGACGATTCAATCGACAATAAAGTGCTTACACGCTCGGATAAGAACCGAGGGAAAAGTGACA
ATGTTCCAAGCGAGGAAGTCGTAAAGAAAATGAAGAACTATTGGCGGCAGCTCCTAAATGCGAAACTGAT
AACGCAAAGAAAGTTCGATAACTTAACTAAAGCTGAGAGGGGTGGCTTGTCTGAACTTGACAAGGCCGGA
TTTATTAAACGTCAGCTCGTGGAAACCCGCCAAATCACAAAGCATGTTGCACAGATACTAGATTCCCGAA
TGAATACGAAATACGACGAGAACGATAAGCTGATTCGGGAAGTCAAAGTAATCACTTTAAAGTCAAAATT
GGTGTCGGACTTCAGAAAGGATTTTCAATTCTATAAAGTTAGGGAGATAAATAACTACCACCATGCGCAC
GACGCTTATCTTAATGCCGTCGTAGGGACCGCACTCATTAAGAAATACCCGAAGCTAGAAAGTGAGTTTG
TGTATGGTGATTACAAAGTTTATGACGTCCGTAAGATGATCGCGAAAAGCGAACAGGAGATAGGCAAGGC
TACAGCCAAATACTTCTTTTATTCTAACATTATGAATTTCTTTAAGACGGAAATCACTCTGGCAAACGGA
GAGATACGCAAACGACCTTTAATTGAAACCAATGGGGAGACAGGTGAAATCGTATGGGATAAGGGCCGGG
ACTTCGCGACGGTGAGAAAAGTTTTGTCCATGCCCCAAGTCAACATAGTAAAGAAAACTGAGGTGCAGAC
CGGAGGGTTTTCAAAGGAATCGATTCTTCCAAAAAGGAATAGTGATAAGCTCATCGCTCGTAAAAAGGAC
TGGGACCCGAAAAAGTACGGTGGCTTCGATAGCCCTACAGTTGCCTATTCTGTCCTAGTAGTGGCAAAAG
TTGAGAAGGGAAAATCCAAGAAACTGAAGTCAGTCAAAGAATTATTGGGGATAACGATTATGGAGCGCTC
GTCTTTTGAAAAGAACCCCATCGACTTCCTTGAGGCGAAAGGTTACAAGGAAGTAAAAAAGGATCTCATA
ATTAAACTACCAAAGTATAGTCTGTTTGAGTTAGAAAATGGCCGAAAACGGATGTTGGCTAGCGCCGGAG
AGCTTCAAAAGGGGAACGAACTCGCACTACCGTCTAAATACGTGAATTTCCTGTATTTAGCGTCCCATTA
CGAGAAGTTGAAAGGTTCACCTGAAGATAACGAACAGAAGCAACTTTTTGTTGAGCAGCACAAACATTAT
CTCGACGAAATCATAGAGCAAATTTCGGAATTCAGTAAGAGAGTCATCCTAGCTGATGCCAATCTGGACA
AAGTATTAAGCGCATACAACAAGCACAGGGATAAACCCATACGTGAGCAGGCGGAAAATATTATCCATTT
GTTTACTCTTACCAACCTCGGCGCTCCAGCCGCATTCAAGTATTTTGACACAACGATAGATCGCAAACGA
TACACTTCTACCAAGGAGGTGCTAGACGCGACACTGATTCACCAATCCATCACGGGATTATATGAAACTC
GGATAGATTTGTCACAGCTTGGGGGTGACTCTGGTGGTTCTACTAATCTGTCAGATATTATTGAAAAGGA
GACCGGTAAGCAACTGGTTATCCAGGAATCCATCCTCATGCTCCCAGAGGAGGTGGAAGAAGTCATTGGG
AACAAGCCGGAAAGCGATATACTCGTGCACACCGCCTACGACGAGAGCACCGACGAGAATGTCATGCTTC
TGACTAGCGACGCCCCTGAATACAAGCCTTGGGCTCTGGTCATACAGGATAGCAACGGTGAGAACAAGAT
TAAGATGCTCTCTGGTGGTTCTCCCAAGAAGAAGAGGAAAGTCTAACCGGTCATCATCACCATCACCATT
GAGTTTAAACCCGCTGATCAGCCTCGACTGTGCCTTCTAGTTGCCAGCCATCTGTTGTTTGCCCCTCCCC
CGTGCCTTCCTTGACCCTGGAAGGTGCCACTCCCACTGTCCTTTCCTAATAAAATGAGGAAATTGCATCG
CATTGTCTGAGTAGGTGTCATTCTATTCTGGGGGGTGGGGTGGGGCAGGACAGCAAGGGGGAGGATTGGG
AAGACAATAGCAGGCATGCTGGGGATGCGGTGGGCTCTATGGCTTCTGAGGCGGAAAGAACCAGCTGGGG
CTCGATACCGTCGACCTCTAGCTAGAGCTTGGCGTAATCATGGTCATAGCTGTTTCCTGTGTGAAATTGT
TATCCGCTCACAATTCCACACAACATACGAGCCGGAAGCATAAAGTGTAAAGCCTAGGGTGCCTAATGAG
TGAGCTAACTCACATTAATTGCGTTGCGCTCACTGCCCGCTTTCCAGTCGGGAAACCTGTCGTGCCAGCT
GCATTAATGAATCGGCCAACGCGCGGGGAGAGGCGGTTTGCGTATTGGGCGCTCTTCCGCTTCCTCGCTC
ACTGACTCGCTGCGCTCGGTCGTTCGGCTGCGGCGAGCGGTATCAGCTCACTCAAAGGCGGTAATACGGT
TATCCACAGAATCAGGGGATAACGCAGGAAAGAACATGTGAGCAAAAGGCCAGCAAAAGGCCAGGAACCG
TAAAAAGGCCGCGTTGCTGGCGTTTTTCCATAGGCTCCGCCCCCCTGACGAGCATCACAAAAATCGACGC
TCAAGTCAGAGGTGGCGAAACCCGACAGGACTATAAAGATACCAGGCGTTTCCCCCTGGAAGCTCCCTCG
TGCGCTCTCCTGTTCCGACCCTGCCGCTTACCGGATACCTGTCCGCCTTTCTCCCTTCGGGAAGCGTGGC
GCTTTCTCATAGCTCACGCTGTAGGTATCTCAGTTCGGTGTAGGTCGTTCGCTCCAAGCTGGGCTGTGTG
CACGAACCCCCCGTTCAGCCCGACCGCTGCGCCTTATCCGGTAACTATCGTCTTGAGTCCAACCCGGTAA
GACACGACTTATCGCCACTGGCAGCAGCCACTGGTAACAGGATTAGCAGAGCGAGGTATGTAGGCGGTGC
TACAGAGTTCTTGAAGTGGTGGCCTAACTACGGCTACACTAGAAGAACAGTATTTGGTATCTGCGCTCTG
CTGAAGCCAGTTACCTTCGGAAAAAGAGTTGGTAGCTCTTGATCCGGCAAACAAACCACCGCTGGTAGCG
GTGGTTTTTTTGTTTGCAAGCAGCAGATTACGCGCAGAAAAAAAGGATCTCAAGAAGATCCTTTGATCTT
TTCTACGGGGTCTGACGCTCAGTGGAACGAAAACTCACGTTAAGGGATTTTGGTCATGAGATTATCAAAA
AGGATCTTCACCTAGATCCTTTTAAATTAAAAATGAAGTTTTAAATCAATCTAAAGTATATATGAGTAAA
CTTGGTCTGACAGTTACCAATGCTTAATCAGTGAGGCACCTATCTCAGCGATCTGTCTATTTCGTTCATC
CATAGTTGCCTGACTCCCCGTCGTGTAGATAACTACGATACGGGAGGGCTTACCATCTGGCCCCAGTGCT
GCAATGATACCGCGAGACCCACGCTCACCGGCTCCAGATTTATCAGCAATAAACCAGCCAGCCGGAAGGG
CCGAGCGCAGAAGTGGTCCTGCAACTTTATCCGCCTCCATCCAGTCTATTAATTGTTGCCGGGAAGCTAG
AGTAAGTAGTTCGCCAGTTAATAGTTTGCGCAACGTTGTTGCCATTGCTACAGGCATCGTGGTGTCACGC
TCGTCGTTTGGTATGGCTTCATTCAGCTCCGGTTCCCAACGATCAAGGCGAGTTACATGATCCCCCATGT
TGTGCAAAAAAGCGGTTAGCTCCTTCGGTCCTCCGATCGTTGTCAGAAGTAAGTTGGCCGCAGTGTTATC
ACTCATGGTTATGGCAGCACTGCATAATTCTCTTACTGTCATGCCATCCGTAAGATGCTTTTCTGTGACT
GGTGAGTACTCAACCAAGTCATTCTGAGAATAGTGTATGCGGCGACCGAGTTGCTCTTGCCCGGCGTCAA
TACGGGATAATACCGCGCCACATAGCAGAACTTTAAAAGTGCTCATCATTGGAAAACGTTCTTCGGGGCG
AAAACTCTCAAGGATCTTACCGCTGTTGAGATCCAGTTCGATGTAACCCACTCGTGCACCCAACTGATCT
TCAGCATCTTTTACTTTCACCAGCGTTTCTGGGTGAGCAAAAACAGGAAGGCAAAATGCCGCAAAAAAGG
GAATAAGGGCGACACGGAAATGTTGAATACTCATACTCTTCCTTTTTCAATATTATTGAAGCATTTATCA
GGGTTATTGTCTCATGAGCGGATACATATTTGAATGTATTTAGAAAAATAAACAAATAGGGGTTCCGCGC
ACATTTCCCCGAAAAGTGCCACCTGACGTCGACGGATCGGGAGATCGATCTCCCGATCCCCTAGGGTCGA
CTCTCAGTACAATCTGCTCTGATGCCGCATAGTTAAGCCAGTATCTGCTCCCTGCTTGTGTG
